>Addgene plasmid #86874 | pcDNA5/FRT/TO-FLAG-MORF4L1(iso2) | addgene full sequence | sequence record 175292 | Addgene NGS Result
GGCCAGATATACGCGTTGACATTGATTATTGACTAGTTATTAATAGTAATCAATTACGGGGTCATTAGTT
CATAGCCCATATATGGAGTTCCGCGTTACATAACTTACGGTAAATGGCCCGCCTGGCTGACCGCCCAACG
ACCCCCGCCCATTGACGTCAATAATGACGTATGTTCCCATAGTAACGCCAATAGGGACTTTCCATTGACG
TCAATGGGTGGAGTATTTACGGTAAACTGCCCACTTGGCAGTACATCAAGTGTATCATATGCCAAGTACG
CCCCCTATTGACGTCAATGACGGTAAATGGCCCGCCTGGCATTATGCCCAGTACATGACCTTATGGGACT
TTCCTACTTGGCAGTACATCTACGTATTAGTCATCGCTATTACCATGGTGATGCGGTTTTGGCAGTACAT
CAATGGGCGTGGATAGCGGTTTGACTCACGGGGATTTCCAAGTCTCCACCCCATTGACGTCAATGGGAGT
TTGTTTTGGCACCAAAATCAACGGGACTTTCCAAAATGTCGTAACAACTCCGCCCCATTGACGCAAATGG
GCGGTAGGCGTGTACGGTGGGAGGTCTATATAAGCAGAGCTCTCCCTATCAGTGATAGAGATCTCCCTAT
CAGTGATAGAGATCGTCGACGAGCTCGTTTAGTGAACCGTCAGATCGCCTGGAGACGCCATCCACGCTGT
TTTGACCTCCATAGAAGACACCGGGACCGATCCAGCCTCCGGACTCTAGCGTTTAAACTTAAGGCCGCCA
TGGATTACAAGGATGATGATGATAAGCTTATGGCGCCGAAGCAGGACCCGAAGCCTAAATTCCAGGAGGG
TGAGCGAGTGCTGTGCTTTCATGGGCCTCTTCTTTATGAAGCAAAGTGTGTAAAGGTTGCCATAAAGGAC
AAACAAGTGAAATACTTCATACATTACAGTGGTTGGAATAAAAATTGGGATGAATGGGTTCCGGAGAGCA
GAGTACTCAAATACGTGGACACCAATTTGCAGAAACAGCGAGAACTTCAAAAAGCCAATCAGGAGCAGTA
TGCAGAGGGGAAGATGAGAGGGGCTGCCCCAGGAAAGAAGACATCTGGTCTGCAACAGAAAAATGTTGAA
GTGAAAACGAAAAAGAACAAACAGAAAACACCTGGAAATGGAGATGGTGGCAGTACCAGTGAGACCCCTC
AGCCTCCTCGGAAGAAAAGGGCCCGGGTAGATCCTACTGTTGAAAATGAGGAAACATTCATGAACAGAGT
TGAAGTTAAAGTAAAGATTCCTGAAGAGCTAAAACCGTGGCTTGTTGATGACTGGGACTTAATTACCAGG
CAAAAACAGCTCTTTTATCTTCCTGCCAAGAAGAATGTGGATTCCATTCTTGAGGATTATGCAAATTACA
AGAAATCTCGTGGAAACACAGATAATAAGGAGTATGCGGTTAATGAAGTTGTGGCAGGGATAAAAGAATA
CTTCAACGTAATGTTGGGTACCCAGCTACTCTATAAATTTGAGAGACCACAGTATGCTGAAATTCTTGCA
GATCATCCCGATGCACCCATGTCCCAGGTGTATGGAGCGCCACATCTCCTGAGATTATTTGTACGAATTG
GAGCAATGTTGGCTTATACACCTCTGGATGAGAAGAGCCTTGCTTTATTACTCAATTATCTTCACGATTT
CCTAAAGTACCTGGCAAAGAATTCTGCAACTTTGTTCAGTGCCAGCGATTATGAAGTGGCTCCTCCTGAG
TACCATCGGAAAGCTGTGTGAGGATCCACTAGTCCAGTGTGGTGGAATTCTGCAGATATCCAGCACAGTG
GCGGCCGCTCGAGTCTAGAGGGCCCGTTTAAACCCGCTGATCAGCCTCGACTGTGCCTTCTAGTTGCCAG
CCATCTGTTGTTTGCCCCTCCCCCGTGCCTTCCTTGACCCTGGAAGGTGCCACTCCCACTGTCCTTTCCT
AATAAAATGAGGAAATTGCATCGCATTGTCTGAGTAGGTGTCATTCTATTCTGGGGGGTGGGGTGGGGCA
GGACAGCAAGGGGGAGGATTGGGAAGACAATAGCAGGCATGCTGGGGATGCGGTGGGCTCTATGGCTTCT
GAGGCGGAAAGAACCAGCTGGGGCTCTAGGGGGTATCCCC
[124 nt withheld, positions 2141-2264]
C
[91 nt withheld, positions 2266-2356]
AGGGTGATGGTTCACGTACCTAGAAGTTCCTATTCCGAAGTTCCTATTCTCTAGAAAGTATAGGAACTTC
CTTGGCCAAAAAGCCTGAACTCACCGCGACGTCTGTCGAGAAGTTTCTGATCGAAAAGTTCGACAGCGTC
TCCGACCTGATGCAGCTCTCGGAGGGCGAAGAATCTCGTGCTTTCAGCTTCGATGTAGGAGGGCGTGGAT
ATGTCCTGCGGGTAAATAGCTGCGCCGATGGTTTCTACAAAGATCGTTATGTTTATCGGCACTTTGCATC
GGCCGCGCTCCCGATTCCGGAAGTGCTTGACATTGGGGAATTCAGCGAGAGCCTGACCTATTGCATCTCC
CGCCGTGCACAGGGTGTCACGTTGCAAGACCTGCCTGAAACCGAACTGCCCGCTGTTCTGCAGCCGGTCG
CGGAGGCCATGGATGCGATCGCTGCGGCCGATCTTAGCCAGACGAGCGGGTTCGGCCCATTCGGACCGCA
AGGAATCGGTCAATACACTACATGGCGTGATTTCATATGCGCGATTGCTGATCCCCATGTGTATCACTGG
CAAACTGTGATGGACGACACCGTCAGTGCGTCCGTCGCGCAGGCTCTCGATGAGCTGATGCTTTGGGCCG
AGGACTGCCCCGAAGTCCGGCACCTCGTGCACGCGGATTTCGGCTCCAACAATGTCCTGACGGACAATGG
CCGCATAACAGCGGTCATTGACTGGAGCGAGGCGATGTTCGGGGATTCCCAATACGAGGTCGCCAACATC
TTCTTCTGGAGGCCGTGGTTGGCTTGTATGGAGCAGCAGACGCGCTACTTCGAGCGGAGGCATCCGGAGC
TTGCAGGATCGCCGCGGCTCCGGGCGTATATGCTCCGCATTGGTCTTGACCAACTCTATCAGAGCTTGGT
TGACGGCAATTTCGATGATGCAGCTTGGGCGCAGGGTCGATGCGACGCAATCGTCCGATCCGGAGCCGGG
ACTGTCGGGCGTACACAAATCGCCCGCAGAAGCGCGGCCGTCTGGACCGATGGCTGTGTAGAAGTACTCG
CCGATAGTGGAAACCGACGCCCCAGCACTCGTCCGAGGGCAAAGGAATAGCACGTACTACGAGATTTCGA
TTCCACCGCCGCCTTCTATGAAAGGTTGGGCTTCGGAATCGTTTTCCGGGACGCCGGCTGGATGATCCTC
CAGCGCGGGGATCTCATGCTGGAGTTCTTCGCCCACCCCAACTTGTTTATTGCAGCTTATAATGGTTACA
AATAAAGCAATAGCATCACAAATTTCACAAATAAAGCATTTTTTTCACTGCATTCTAGTTGTGGTTTGTC
CAAACTCATCAATGTATCTTATCATGTCTGTATACCGTCGACCTCTAGCTAGAGCTTGGCGTAATCATGG
TCATAGCTGTTTCCTGTGTGAAATTGTTATCCGCTCACAATTCCACACAACATACGAGCCGGAAGCATAA
AGTGTAAAGCCTGGGGTGCCTAATGAGTGAGCTAACTCACATTAATTGCGTTGCGCTCACTGCCCGCTTT
CCAGTCGGGAAACCTGTCGTGCCAGCTGCATTAATGAATCGGCCAACGCGCGGGGAGAGGCGGTTTGCGT
ATTGGGCGCTCTTCCGCTTCCTCGCTCACTGACTCGCTGCGCTCGGTCGTTCGGCTGCGGCGAGCGGTAT
CAGCTCACTCAAAGGCGGTAATACGGTTATCCACAGAATCAGGGGATAACGCAGGAAAGAACATGTGAGC
AAAAGGCCAGCAAAAGGCCAGGAACCGTAAAAAGGCCGCGTTGCTGGCGTTTTTCCATAGGCTCCGCCCC
CCTGACGAGCATCACAAAAATCGACGCTCAAGTCAGAGGTGGCGAAACCCGACAGGACTATAAAGATACC
AGGCGTTTCCCCCTGGAAGCTCCCTCGTGCGCTCTCCTGTTCCGACCCTGCCGCTTACCGGATACCTGTC
CGCCTTTCTCCCTTCGGGAAGCGTGGCGCTTTCTCATAGCTCACGCTGTAGGTATCTCAGTTCGGTGTAG
GTCGTTCGCTCCAAGCTGGGCTGTGTGCACGAACCCCCCGTTCAGCCCGACCGCTGCGCCTTATCCGGTA
ACTATCGTCTTGAGTCCAACCCGGTAAGACACGACTTATCGCCACTGGCAGCAGCCACTGGTAACAGGAT
TAGCAGAGCGAGGTATGTAGGCGGTGCTACAGAGTTCTTGAAGTGGTGGCCTAACTACGGCTACACTAGA
AGAACAGTATTTGGTATCTGCGCTCTGCTGAAGCCAGTTACCTTCGGAAAAAGAGTTGGTAGCTCTTGAT
CCGGCAAACAAACCACCGCTGGTAGCGGTGGTTTTTTTGTTTGCAAGCAGCAGATTACGCGCAGAAAAAA
AGGATCTCAAGAAGATCCTTTGATCTTTTCTACGGGGTCTGACGCTCAGTGGAACGAAAACTCACGTTAA
GGGATTTTGGTCATGAGATTATCAAAAAGGATCTTCACCTAGATCCTTTTAAATTAAAAATGAAGTTTTA
AATCAATCTAAAGTATATATGAGTAAACTTGGTCTGACAGTTACCAATGCTTAATCAGTGAGGCACCTAT
CTCAGCGATCTGTCTATTTCGTTCATCCATAGTTGCCTGACTCCCCGTCGTGTAGATAACTACGATACGG
GAGGGCTTACCATCTGGCCCCAGTGCTGCAATGATACCGCGAGACCCACGCTCACCGGCTCCAGATTTAT
CAGCAATAAACCAGCCAGCCGGAAGGGCCGAGCGCAGAAGTGGTCCTGCAACTTTATCCGCCTCCATCCA
GTCTATTAATTGTTGCCGGGAAGCTAGAGTAAGTAGTTCGCCAGTTAATAGTTTGCGCAACGTTGTTGCC
ATTGCTACAGGCATCGTGGTGTCACGCTCGTCGTTTGGTATGGCTTCATTCAGCTCCGGTTCCCAACGAT
CAAGGCGAGTTACATGATCCCCCATGTTGTGCAAAAAAGCGGTTAGCTCCTTCGGTCCTCCGATCGTTGT
CAGAAGTAAGTTGGCCGCAGTGTTATCACTCATGGTTATGGCAGCACTGCATAATTCTCTTACTGTCATG
CCATCCGTAAGATGCTTTTCTGTGACTGGTGAGTACTCAACCAAGTCATTCTGAGAATAGTGTATGCGGC
GACCGAGTTGCTCTTGCCCGGCGTCAATACGGGATAATACCGCGCCACATAGCAGAACTTTAAAAGTGCT
CATCATTGGAAAACGTTCTTCGGGGCGAAAACTCTCAAGGATCTTACCGCTGTTGAGATCCAGTTCGATG
TAACCCACTCGTGCACCCAACTGATCTTCAGCATCTTTTACTTTCACCAGCGTTTCTGGGTGAGCAAAAA
CAGGAAGGCAAAATGCCGCAAAAAAGGGAATAAGGGCGACACGGAAATGTTGAATACTCATACTCTTCCT
TTTTCAATATTATTGAAGCATTTATCAGGGTTATTGTCTCATGAGCGGATACATATTTGAATGTATTTAG
AAAAATAAACAAATAGGGGTTCCGCGCACATTTCCCCGAAAAGTGCCACCTGACGTCGACGGATCGGGAG
ATCTCCCGATCCCCTATGGTGCACTCTCAGTACAATCTGCTCTGATGCCGCATAGTTAAGCCAGTATCTG
CTCCCTGCTTGTGTGTTGGAGGTCGCTGAGTAGTGCGCGAGCAAAATTTAAGCTACAACAAGGCAAGGCT
TGACCGACAATTGCATGAAGAATCTGCTTAGGGTTAGGCGTTTTGCGCTGCTTCGCGATGTACG
Features (pLannotate 1.2.2; 22 found; start..end, strand, type, name):
     18..397     +  enhancer       CMV enhancer: human cytomegalovirus immediate early enhancer
    398..601     +  promoter       CMV promoter: human cytomegalovirus (CMV) immediate early promoter
    603..622     +  promoter       PLtetO-1 promoter (fragment): modified phage lambda PL promoter with tet operator sites (Lutz and Bujard, 1997)
    624..643     +  promoter       PLtetO-1 promoter (fragment): modified phage lambda PL promoter with tet operator sites (Lutz and Bujard, 1997)
    651..684     +  promoter       TRE3GV promoter (fragment): 3rd-generation Tet-responsive promoter that can be activated by binding of Tet-On® 3G, optimized for retroviral and lentiviral vectors
    772..796     +  CDS            2xFLAG (fragment): two tandem FLAG® epitope tags
    800..1768    +  CDS            MORF4L1 (fragment): MO4L1_HUMAN - Also known as MRG15. Experimental evidence at protein level: Swiss-Prot protein existence level 1. Component of the NuA4 histone acetyltransferase (HAT) complex which is involved in transcriptional activation of select genes principally by acetylation of nucleosomal histones H4 and H2A. This modification may both alter nucleosome - DNA interactions and promote interaction of the modified histones with other proteins which positively regulate transcription. This complex may be required for the activation of transcriptional programs associated with oncogene and proto-oncogene media
   1871..2095    +  polyA_signal   bGH poly(A) signal: bovine growth hormone polyadenylation signal
   2099..2120    +  promoter       SV40 promoter (fragment): SV40 enhancer and early promoter
   2141..2374    +  rep_origin     f1 ori (fragment) (sequence partly withheld): f1 bacteriophage origin of replication; arrow indicates direction of (+) strand synthesis
   2379..2426    +  protein_bind   FRT: FLP-mediated recombination occurs in the 8-bp core sequence TCTAGAAA (Turan and Bode, 2011). FLP recombinase from the Saccharomyces cerevisiae 2μ plasmid
   2434..3456    +  CDS            HygR: aminoglycoside phosphotransferase from E. coli; aph(4)-Ia; confers resistance to hygromycin
   3466..3591    +  CDS            ble (fragment): BLE_KLEPN - Experimental evidence at protein level: Swiss-Prot protein existence level 1. Binding protein with a strong affinity to the bleomycin family of antibiotics. Binds to CL990; an antimitotic-antibiotic compound. From Klebsiella pneumoniae.
   3586..3707    +  polyA_signal   SV40 poly(A) signal: SV40 polyadenylation signal
   3780..3796    -  protein_bind   lac operator: The lac repressor binds to the lac operator to inhibit transcription in E. coli. This inhibition can be relieved by adding lactose or isopropyl-β-D-thiogalactopyranoside (IPTG). lac repressor encoded by lacI
   3804..3834    -  promoter       lac promoter: promoter for the E. coli lac operon
   3849..3870    -  protein_bind   CAP binding site: CAP binding activates transcription in the presence of cAMP. E. coli catabolite activator protein
   3883..3975    -  CDS            lacI (fragment): lac repressor; lacI; The lac repressor binds to the lac operator to inhibit transcription in E. coli. This inhibition can be relieved by adding lactose or isopropyl-β-D-thiogalactopyranoside (IPTG).
   4158..4746    -  rep_origin     ori: high-copy-number ColE1/pMB1/pBR322/pUC origin of replication
   4917..5777    -  CDS            AmpR: β-lactamase; bla; confers resistance to ampicillin, carbenicillin, and related antibiotics
   5778..5882    -  promoter       AmpR promoter: bla
   5941..5993    -  misc_feature   bom (fragment): basis of mobility region from pBR322
