[The description below was written by a language model from this plasmid's Addgene catalogue record and pLannotate feature annotations shown in this document.]
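Description:
pcDNA5/FRT/TO-FLAG-MORF4L1(iso2) is a mammalian expression plasmid built on the pcDNA5/FRT/TO backbone, carrying human MORF4L1 isoform 2 (also called MRG15) with an N-terminal FLAG epitope. It is propagated in E. coli as a high-copy plasmid through a ColE1/pUC-type origin and selected with ampicillin via the β-lactamase gene. The sequenced record is about 6.1 kb. The annotation also picks up short fragments of an f1 origin, lac regulatory elements, an SV40 promoter and a ble gene, which appear to be backbone remnants rather than functional units.

The roughly 970 bp MORF4L1 coding region was cloned between AflII and BamHI sites, downstream of the CMV immediate-early enhancer and promoter. Two short tet-operator matches sit immediately after the promoter; the annotation tool labels them as PLtetO-1 fragments. This arrangement allows Tet repressor to hold transcription off in cells that express it and tetracycline or doxycycline to induce it, while in cells lacking the repressor expression is constitutive. The transcript ends at the bovine growth hormone polyadenylation signal.

Downstream lies an FRT site directly preceding a hygromycin resistance gene and an SV40 poly(A) signal. In this backbone design, Flp recombinase integrates the plasmid into a host cell line carrying a genomic FRT landing site, and that site supplies the promoter needed to activate hygromycin resistance, so that isogenic stable lines can be selected.

MORF4L1 is a component of the NuA4 histone acetyltransferase complex. The stated purpose is simply expression of FLAG-tagged MORF4L1, which permits detection or immunoprecipitation through the tag. The associated publication concerns HUWE1-dependent degradation of unassembled soluble proteins.
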