Addgene plasmid #86874: pcDNA5/FRT/TO-FLAG-MORF4L1(iso2)
Purpose: To express MORF4L1 (iso2) with a FLAG tag at N-terminus.
Depositing lab: Yihong Ye. Depositing organization: National Institute of Diabetes & Digestive & Kidney Diseases (NIDDK). Publication: The HECT domain ubiquitin ligase HUWE1 targets unassembled soluble proteins for degradation. Xu Y, Anderson DE, Ye Y. Cell Discov. 2016 Nov 8;2:16040. eCollection 2016. 10.1038/celldisc.2016.40 PubMed 27867533.
Backbone
  Vector backbone: pcDNA 5/FR/TO
  Backbone size w/o insert (bp): 5070
  Vector type: Mammalian Expression
Growth in bacteria
  Bacterial resistance: Ampicillin, 100 μg/mL
  Growth temperature: 37°C
  Growth strain: DH5alpha
  Copy number: High Copy
Gene/Insert
  Gene/Insert name: MORF4L1 (alt name: MRG15)
  Species: H. sapiens (human)
  Insert size (bp): 972
  Mutation: none
  GenBank ID: NM_006791.3
  Entrez Gene: MORF4L1 (a.k.a. Eaf3, FWP006, HsT17725, MEAF3, MORFRG15, MRG15, S863-6)
  Promoter: CMV
  Tag / fusion protein: FLAG (N terminal on insert)
  Cloning method: Restriction Enzyme; 5′ cloning site AflII (not destroyed); 3′ cloning site BamHI (unknown if destroyed)
  Sequencing primers: 5′ CMV-F; 3′ BGH-R
Terms and licenses: Academic/Nonprofit Terms; Industry Terms: Not Available to Industry
How to cite: pcDNA5/FRT/TO-FLAG-MORF4L1(iso2) was a gift from Yihong Ye (Addgene plasmid # 86874 ; http://n2t.net/addgene:86874 ; RRID:Addgene_86874)
