>Addgene plasmid #86874 | pcDNA5/FRT/TO-FLAG-MORF4L1(iso2) | depositor partial sequence | sequence record 175295 | CMV-F
AGCAGAGCTCTCCCTATCAGTGATAGAGATCTCCCTATCAGTGATAGAGATCGTCGACGAGCTCGTTTAG
TGAACCGTCAGATCGCCTGGAGACGCCATCCACGCTGTTTTGACCTCCATAGAAGACACCGGGACCGATC
CAGCCTCCGGACTCTAGCGTTTAAACTTAAGGCCGCCATGGATTACAAGGATGATGATGATAAGCTTATG
GCGCCGAAGCAGGACCCGAAGCCTAAATTCCAGGAGGGTGAGCGAGTGCTGTGCTTTCATGGGCCTCTTC
TTTATGAAGCAAAGTGTGTAAAGGTTGCCATAAAGGACAAACAAGTGAAATACTTCATACATTACAGTGG
TTGGAATAAAAATTGGGATGAATGGGTTCCGGAGAGCAGAGTACTCAAATACGTGGACACCAATTTGCAG
AAACAGCGAGAACTTCAAAAAGCCAATCAGGAGCAGTATGCAGAGGGGAAGATGAGAGGGGCTGCCCCAG
GAAAGAAGACATCTGGTCTGCAACAGAAAAATGTTGAAGTGAAAACGAAAAAGAACAAACAGAAAACACC
TGGAAATGGAGATGGTGGCAGTACCAGTGAGACCCCTCAGCCTCCTCGGAAGAAAAGGGCCCGGGTAGAT
CCTACTGTTGAAAATGAGGAAACATTCATGAACAGAGTTGAAGTTAAAGTAAAGATTCCTGAAGAGCTAA
AACCGTGGCTTGTTGATGACTGGGACTTAATTACCAGGCAAAAACAGCTCTTTTATCTTCCTGCCAAGAA
GAATGTGGATTCCATTCTTGAGGATTATGCAAATTACAAGAAATCTCGTGGAAACACAGATAATAAGGAG
TATGCGGTTAATGAAGTTGTGGCAGGGATAAAAGAATACTTCAACGTAATGTTGGGTACCCAGCTACTCT
ATAAATTTGAGAGACCACAGTATGCTGAAATTCTTGCAGATCATCCCGATGCACCCATGTCCCAGGTGTA
TGGAGCGCCACATCTCCTGAGATTATTTGTACGAATTGGAGCAATGTTGGCTTATACACCTCTGGATGAG
AAGAGCCTTGCTTTATTACTCAATTATCTTCACGATTTCCTAAAGTACCTGGCAAAGAATTCTGCAACTT
TGTTCAGTGCCAGCGATTATGAAGTGGCTCCTCCTGAGTACCATCGGAAAGCTGTGTGAGGA
