>Addgene plasmid #86874 | pcDNA5/FRT/TO-FLAG-MORF4L1(iso2) | depositor partial sequence | sequence record 175296 | BGH-R
GAACCGTCAGATCGCCTGGAGACGCCATCCACGCTGTTTTGACCTCCATAGAAGACACCGGGACCGATCC
AGCCTCCGGACTCTAGCGTTTAAACTTAAGGCCGCCATGGATTACAAGGATGATGATGATAAGCTTATGG
CGCCGAAGCAGGACCCGAAGCCTAAATTCCAGGAGGGTGAGCGAGTGCTGTGCTTTCATGGGCCTCTTCT
TTATGAAGCAAAGTGTGTAAAGGTTGCCATAAAGGACAAACAAGTGAAATACTTCATACATTACAGTGGT
TGGAATAAAAATTGGGATGAATGGGTTCCGGAGAGCAGAGTACTCAAATACGTGGACACCAATTTGCAGA
AACAGCGAGAACTTCAAAAAGCCAATCAGGAGCAGTATGCAGAGGGGAAGATGAGAGGGGCTGCCCCAGG
AAAGAAGACATCTGGTCTGCAACAGAAAAATGTTGAAGTGAAAACGAAAAAGAACAAACAGAAAACACCT
GGAAATGGAGATGGTGGCAGTACCAGTGAGACCCCTCAGCCTCCTCGGAAGAAAAGGGCCCGGGTAGATC
CTACTGTTGAAAATGAGGAAACATTCATGAACAGAGTTGAAGTTAAAGTAAAGATTCCTGAAGAGCTAAA
ACCGTGGCTTGTTGATGACTGGGACTTAATTACCAGGCAAAAACAGCTCTTTTATCTTCCTGCCAAGAAG
AATGTGGATTCCATTCTTGAGGATTATGCAAATTACAAGAAATCTCGTGGAAACACAGATAATAAGGAGT
ATGCGGTTAATGAAGTTGTGGCAGGGATAAAAGAATACTTCAACGTAATGTTGGGTACCCAGCTACTCTA
TAAATTTGAGAGACCACAGTATGCTGAAATTCTTGCAGATCATCCCGATGCACCCATGTCCCAGGTGTAT
GGAGCGCCACATCTCCTGAGATTATTTGTACGAATTGGAGCAATGTTGGCTTATACACCTCTGGATGAGA
AGAGCCTTGCTTTATTACTCAATTATCTTCACGATTTCCTAAAGTACCTGGCAAAGAATTCTGCAACTTT
GTTCAGTGCCAGCGATTATGAAGTGGCTCCTCCTGAGTACCATCGGAAAGCTGTGTGAGG
